Addgene plasmid #14642: Human ZP2 (JD#277)
Depositing lab: Jurrien Dean. Depositing organization: National Institute of Diabetes & Digestive & Kidney Diseases (NIDDK). Publication: Conservation of mammalian secondary sperm receptor genes enables the promoter of the human gene to function in mouse oocytes. Liang LF, Dean J. Dev Biol. 1993 Apr . 156(2):399-408. 10.1006/dbio.1993.1087 PubMed 8385033.
Backbone
  Vector backbone: pBluescript KS
  Backbone manufacturer: Stratagene
  Backbone size w/o insert (bp): 2961
  Vector type: Bacterial Expression
Growth in bacteria
  Bacterial resistance: Ampicillin, 100 μg/mL
  Growth temperature: 37°C
  Growth strain: DH5alpha
  Copy number: High Copy
Gene/Insert
  Gene/Insert name: ZP2
  Species: H. sapiens (human)
  Insert size (bp): 2266
  Entrez Gene: ZP2 (a.k.a. ZPA, Zp-2)
  Cloning method: Restriction Enzyme; 5′ cloning site EcoR I (not destroyed); 3′ cloning site Xho I (not destroyed)
  Sequencing primers: 5′ T7; 3′ T3
Terms and licenses: Academic/Nonprofit Terms; Industry Terms: Not Available to Industry
How to cite: Human ZP2 (JD#277) was a gift from Jurrien Dean (Addgene plasmid # 14642)
