[The description below was written by a language model from this plasmid's Addgene catalogue record.]
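Description:
Human ZP2 (JD#277) is a high-copy bacterial plasmid built on the Stratagene pBluescript KS phagemid backbone (about 2.96 kb without insert) and carrying a 2,266 bp human ZP2 insert. It is propagated in E. coli under ampicillin selection. As a standard pBluescript derivative it would be expected to rely on a pUC-type origin for its high copy number and to carry an f1 origin for single-stranded DNA rescue, although no feature table is provided to confirm individual elements in this particular clone.

The insert was placed between the EcoRI and XhoI sites of the polylinker. Both sites are retained, so the fragment can be excised or moved into other vectors. The record lists T7 and T3 as the flanking sequencing primers, consistent with the phage promoters that bracket the pBluescript cloning site and that can in principle be used for in vitro transcription of sense or antisense RNA. ZP2 (also called ZPA) encodes a zona pellucida glycoprotein of the oocyte's extracellular coat, described in the associated publication as a secondary sperm receptor. The record does not say whether the insert is a full-length cDNA or another fragment, and it lists no tags, fusions, mutations or eukaryotic promoter. Although catalogued as a bacterial expression vector, the plasmid is best regarded as a cloning and sequence-source construct. It is suited to subcloning human ZP2, generating probes or transcripts, and comparative studies of mammalian zona pellucida genes, in line with the cited work on their conservation between human and mouse.
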