>Addgene plasmid #14642 | Human ZP2 (JD#277) | addgene partial sequence | sequence record 21221 | 14642 with T7
CGCGGGGCGGCGCTCTGACTAGTGGATCCCCCGGGCTGCAGGAATTCATGGCGTGCAGGCAGAGAGGAGG
CTCTTGGAGTCCCTCAGGCTGGTTCAATGCAGGCTGGAGCACCTACAGGTCGATTTCTCTCTTCTTCGCC
CTTGTGACTTCAGGGAACTCCATAGATGTTTCTCAGTTGGTAAATCCTGCCTTTCCAGGCACTGTCACTT
GCGATGAAAGGGAAATAACAGTGGAGTTCCCAAGCAGTCCTGGCACCAAGAAATGGCATGCATCTGTGGT
GGATCCTCTTGGTCTCGACATGCCGAACTGCACTTACATCCTGGACCCAGAAAAGCTCACCCTGAGGGCT
ACCTATGATAACTGTACCAGGAGAGTGCATGGTGGACACCAGATGACCATCAGAGTCATGAACAACAGTG
CTGCCTTAAGACACGGAGCTGTCATGTATCAGTTCTTCTGTCCAGCTATGCAAGTAGAAGAGACCCAGAG
GCTTTCAGCATCTACAATCTGCCAGAAGGATTTCATGTCTTTTTCCTTGCCACGGGTCTTCTCTGGCTTG
GCTGACGACAGTAAGGGGACCAAAGTTCAGATGGGATGGAGCATTGAGGTTGGTGATGGTGCAAGAGCCA
AAACTCTGACCCCGCCAGAGGCCATGAAGGAAGGCTTCAGCCTCTTGATTGACAACCACAGGATGACCTT
CCATGTGCCATTCAATGCCACTGGAGTGACTCACTATGTGCAAGGTAACAGTCATCTCTACATGGTGTCT
CTGAAGCTTACATTTATATCTCCTGGACAGA
